Addgene plasmid #195523: pAAV-Syn-pAce-Kv2.1PR
Purpose: Green fluorescent, positive response-polarity voltage indicator under the control of synapsin promoter; soma-targeted
Depositing lab: Vincent Pieribone. Depositing organization: John B. Pierce Laboratory. Publication: Dual-polarity voltage imaging of the concurrent dynamics of multiple neuron types. Kannan M, Vasan G, Haziza S, Huang C, Chrapkiewicz R, Luo J, Cardin JA, Schnitzer MJ, Pieribone VA. Science. 2022 Nov 4;378(6619):eabm8797. doi: 10.1126/science.abm8797. Epub 2022 Nov 4. PubMed 36378956.
Backbone
  Vector backbone: pAAV-Synapsin
  Vector type: Mammalian Expression, AAV
Growth in bacteria
  Bacterial resistance: Ampicillin, 100 μg/mL
  Growth temperature: 37°C
  Growth strain: NEB Stable
  Copy number: Low Copy
Gene/Insert
  Gene/Insert name: pAce-Kv2.1 proximal restriction sequence
  Species: Synthetic
  Mutation: Ace-mNeon 78K, 81D, 92N, 178F; SY linker
  GenBank ID: OM687165
  Promoter: Synapsin
  Cloning method: Restriction Enzyme; 5′ cloning site BamHI (unknown if destroyed); 3′ cloning site EcoRI (unknown if destroyed)
  Sequencing primers: 5′ AGTCGTGTCGTGCCTGAGAG; 3′ GGCCACAACTCCTCATAAAGAGACAG
Terms and licenses: Academic/Nonprofit Terms; Industry Terms: Not Available to Industry
How to cite: pAAV-Syn-pAce-Kv2.1PR was a gift from Vincent Pieribone (Addgene plasmid # 195523 ; http://n2t.net/addgene:195523 ; RRID:Addgene_195523)
