[The description below was written by a language model from this plasmid's Addgene catalogue record and pLannotate feature annotations shown in this document.]
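Description:
pAAV-Syn-pAce-Kv2.1PR is an adeno-associated virus transfer plasmid built on a pAAV-Synapsin backbone for expressing a genetically encoded voltage indicator in neurons. It is propagated in bacteria under ampicillin selection (β-lactamase with its own promoter) from a ColE1/pUC-type origin, and it also carries an f1 phage origin. The repository lists it as low copy and grown in a recombination-deficient strain, which is common practice for keeping AAV inverted terminal repeats intact. In the 6,183 nt sequence record, the right-hand AAV2 ITR is annotated in full, whereas the left one is detected only as two short fragments. This may reflect the difficulty of sequencing and annotating these hairpin-forming repeats rather than a true deletion.

Between the ITRs, the human synapsin I promoter drives neuron-specific expression of pAce, a synthetic green fluorescent indicator with positive response polarity, meaning fluorescence increases on depolarisation. The record describes it as an Ace-mNeon derivative with changes at positions 78K, 81D, 92N and 178F and an SY linker. The feature table annotates the mNeonGreen reporter, but the roughly 700 nt upstream of it, which presumably encodes the Ace voltage-sensing portion, is unannotated. Fused directly after mNeonGreen is a fragment of rat Kcnb1 (Kv2.1), the proximal restriction sequence, which confines the sensor to the soma and proximal membrane and so reduces neuropil background. A WPRE and the human growth hormone polyadenylation signal follow to enhance transcript stability and processing. The insert was cloned between BamHI and EcoRI sites. The plasmid is intended for packaging into AAV, or for direct mammalian expression, for optical voltage imaging of neurons, including alongside indicators of opposite polarity.
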