Features (pLannotate 1.2.2; 16 found; start..end, strand, type, name):
     12..39      +  repeat_region  AAV2 ITR (fragment): inverted terminal repeat of adeno-associated virus serotype 2 inverted
     68..95      +  repeat_region  AAV2 ITR (fragment): inverted terminal repeat of adeno-associated virus serotype 2 inverted
    175..622     +  promoter       hSyn promoter: human synapsin I promoter; confers neuron-specific expression (Kügler et al., 2003)
   1329..2003    +  CDS            mNeonGreen: mNeonGreen is a basic (constitutively fluorescent) green/yellow fluorescent protein published in 2013, derived from Branchiostoma lanceolatum. It is reported to be a very rapidly-maturing monomer with moderate acid sensitivity.
   2004..2279    +  CDS            Kcnb1 (fragment): KCNB1_RAT - Experimental evidence at protein level: Swiss-Prot protein existence level 1. Voltage-gated potassium channel that mediates transmembrane potassium transport in excitable membranes, primarily in the brain, but also in the pancreas and cardiovascular system. Contributes to the regulation of the action potential (AP) repolarization, duration and frequency of repetitive AP firing in neurons, muscle cells and endocrine cells and plays a role in homeostatic attenuation of electrical excitability throughout the brain (PubMed:10024359, PubMed:10618149, PubMed:12451110, PubMed:17379638, Pu
   2286..2310    +  misc_feature   MCS (fragment): pBluescript multiple cloning site
   2310..2898    +  misc_feature   WPRE: woodchuck hepatitis virus posttranscriptional regulatory element
   2930..3406    +  polyA_signal   hGH poly(A) signal: human growth hormone polyadenylation signal
   3446..3586    +  repeat_region  AAV2 ITR: inverted terminal repeat of adeno-associated virus serotype 2 inverted
   3591..3642    -  misc_feature   bom (fragment): basis of mobility region from pBR322
   3661..4116    +  rep_origin     f1 ori (sequence partly withheld): f1 bacteriophage origin of replication; arrow indicates direction of (+) strand synthesis
   4117..4166    -  misc_feature   bom (fragment): basis of mobility region from pBR322
   4268..4303    -  CDS            rop (fragment): Rop protein, which maintains plasmids at low copy number; rop
   4398..4502    +  promoter       AmpR promoter: bla
   4503..5363    +  CDS            AmpR: β-lactamase; bla; confers resistance to ampicillin, carbenicillin, and related antibiotics
   5534..6122    +  rep_origin     ori: high-copy-number ColE1/pMB1/pBR322/pUC origin of replication
>Addgene plasmid #195523 | pAAV-Syn-pAce-Kv2.1PR | addgene full sequence | sequence record 383214 | Addgene NGS Result
CCTGCAGGCAGCTGCGCGCTCGCTCGCTCACTGAGGCCGCCCGGGCGTCGGGCGACCTTTGGTCGCCCGG
CCTCAGTGAGCGAGCGAGCGCGCAGAGAGGGAGTGGCCAACTCCATCACTAGGGGTTCCTGCGGCCGCAC
GCGTGTGTCTAGACTGCAGAGGGCCCTGCGTATGAGTGCAAGTGGGTTTTAGGACCAGGATGAGGCGGGG
TGGGGGTGCCTACCTGACGACCGACCCCGACCCACTGGACAAGCACCCAACCCCCATTCCCCAAATTGCG
CATCCCCTATCAGAGAGGGGGAGGGGAAACAGGATGCGGCGAGGCGCGTGCGCACTGCCAGCTTCAGCAC
CGCGGACAGTGCCTTCGCCCCCGCCTGGCGGCGCGCGCCACCGCCGCCTCAGCACTGAAGGCGCGCTGAC
GTCACTCGCCGGTCCCCCGCAAACTCCCCTTCCCGGCCACCTTGGTCGCGTCCGCGCCGCCGCCGGCCCA
GCCGGACCGCACCACGCGAGGCGCGAGATAGGGGGGCACGGGCGCGACCATCTGCGCTGCGGCGCCGGCG
ACTCAGCGCTGCCTCAGTCTGCGGTGGGCAGCGGAGGAGTCGTGTCGTGCCTGAGAGCGCAGTCGAGAAG
GTACCGGATCCGCCACCATGGCTGACGTGGAAACCGAGACCGGCATGATTGCACAGTGGATTGTCTTTGC
TATTATGGCTGCTGCTGCTATTGCTTTTGGAGTGGCTGTGCACTTTCGGCCTTCAGAGCTGAAGAGCGCA
TACTATATCAACATTGCCATCTGCACTATCGCCGCTACCGCTTACTATGCAATGGCCGTGAACTACCAGG
ACCTGACAATGAATGGTGAAAGGCAGGTGGTCTACGCAAAGTATATTGACTGGGTGCTGACCACACCACT
GCTCCTGCTCAACCTCATCGTCATGACCAAGATGGGCGGAGTGATGATTTCTTGGGTCATCGGCGCAGAC
ATTTTCATGATCGTGTTTGGTATTCTGGGCGCCTTCGAGGATGAACACAAGTTCAAATGGGTGTACTTTA
TCGCTGGATGTGTGATGCAGGCAGTCCTGACATACGGGATGTATAACGCCACTTGGAAAGACGATCTGAA
GAAAAGCCCCGAGTACCATAGCTCCTATGTCAGTCTGCTCGTCTTCCTGTCAATCCTCTTCGTGTTTTAT
CCTGTCGTGTGGGCTTTCGGGTCTGGTAGTGGCGTGCTGTCCGTCGACAATGAGGCCATTCTCATGGGAA
TCCTGGATGTGCTCGCTAAGCCACTGTTTGGAATGGGGTGCCTCATTGCCCATGAGACTATCTTCAAGTC
CTACCCAGCGACACATGAGTTACACATCTTTGGCTCCATCAACGGTGTGGACTTTGACATGGTGGGTCAG
GGCACCGGCAATCCAAATGATGGTTATGAGGAGTTAAACCTGAAGTCCACCAAGGGTGACCTCCAGTTCT
CCCCCTGGATTCTGGTCCCTCATATCGGGTATGGCTTCCATCAGTACCTGCCCTACCCTGACGGGATGTC
GCCTTTCCAGGCCGCCATGGTAGATGGCTCCGGATACCAAGTCCATCGCACAATGCAGTTTGAAGATGGT
GCCTCCCTTACTGTTAACTACCGCTACACCTACGAGGGAAGCCACATCAAAGGAGAGGCCCAGGTGAAGG
GGACTGGTTTCCCTGCTGACGGTCCTGTGATGACCAACTCGCTGACCGCTGCGGACTGGTGCAGGTCGAA
GAAGACTTACCCCAACGACAAAACCATCATCAGTACCTTTAAGTGGAGTTACACCACTGGAAATGGCAAG
CGCTACAGGAGCACTGCGCGGACCACCTACACCTTTGCCAAGCCAATGGCGGCTAACTATCTGAAGAACC
AGCCGATGTACGTGTTCCGTAAGACGGAGCTCAAGCACTCCAAGACCGAGCTCAACTTCAAGGAGTGGCA
AAAGGCCTTTACCGATGTGATGGGCATGGACGAGCTGTACAAGAAGAGCAGGATCACCAGCGAGGGCGAG
TACATCCCCCTGGACCAGATCGACATCAACGTGTTCTGCTACGAGAACGAGGTGCAAAGTCAGCCTATCC
TGAACACAAAGGAAATGGCTCCACAGTCTAAGCCTCCCGAAGAGCTTGAGATGTCCAGTATGCCAAGTCC
CGTGGCTCCCCTCCCTGCCAGGACTGAAGGAGTGATTGACATGAGGAGTATGTCATCTATTGATAGCTTC
ATCTCTTGCGCAACAGATTTCCCCGAGGCTACTCGATTCTAATAAGAATTCGATATCAAGCTTATCGATA
ATCAACCTCTGGATTACAAAATTTGTGAAAGATTGACTGGTATTCTTAACTATGTTGCTCCTTTTACGCT
ATGTGGATACGCTGCTTTAATGCCTTTGTATCATGCTATTGCTTCCCGTATGGCTTTCATTTTCTCCTCC
TTGTATAAATCCTGGTTGCTGTCTCTTTATGAGGAGTTGTGGCCCGTTGTCAGGCAACGTGGCGTGGTGT
GCACTGTGTTTGCTGACGCAACCCCCACTGGTTGGGGCATTGCCACCACCTGTCAGCTCCTTTCCGGGAC
TTTCGCTTTCCCCCTCCCTATTGCCACGGCGGAACTCATCGCCGCCTGCCTTGCCCGCTGCTGGACAGGG
GCTCGGCTGTTGGGCACTGACAATTCCGTGGTGTTGTCGGGGAAATCATCGTCCTTTCCTTGGCTGCTCG
CCTATGTTGCCACCTGGATTCTGCGCGGGACGTCCTTCTGCTACGTCCCTTCGGCCCTCAATCCAGCGGA
CCTTCCTTCCCGCGGCCTGCTGCCGGCTCTGCGGCCTCTTCCGCGTCTTCGCCTTCGCCCTCAGACGAGT
CGGATCTCCCTTTGGGCCGCCTCCCCGCATCGATACCGAGCGCTGCTCGAGAGATCTACGGGTGGCATCC
CTGTGACCCCTCCCCAGTGCCTCTCCTGGCCCTGGAAGTTGCCACTCCAGTGCCCACCAGCCTTGTCCTA
ATAAAATTAAGTTGCATCATTTTGTCTGACTAGGTGTCCTTCTATAATATTATGGGGTGGAGGGGGGTGG
TATGGAGCAAGGGGCAAGTTGGGAAGACAACCTGTAGGGCCTGCGGGGTCTATTGGGAACCAAGCTGGAG
TGCAGTGGCACAATCTTGGCTCACTGCAATCTCCGCCTCCTGGGTTCAAGCGATTCTCCTGCCTCAGCCT
CCCGAGTTGTTGGGATTCCAGGCATGCATGACCAGGCTCAGCTAATTTTTGTTTTTTTGGTAGAGACGGG
GTTTCACCATATTGGCCAGGCTGGTCTCCAACTCCTAATCTCAGGTGATCTACCCACCTTGGCCTCCCAA
ATTGCTGGGATTACAGGCGTGAACCACTGCTCCCTTCCCTGTCCTTCTGATTTTGTAGGTAACCACGTGC
GGACCGAGCGGCCGCAGGAACCCCTAGTGATGGAGTTGGCCACTCCCTCTCTGCGCGCTCGCTCGCTCAC
TGAGGCCGGGCGACCAAAGGTCGCCCGACGCCCGGGCTTTGCCCGGGCGGCCTCAGTGAGCGAGCGAGCG
CGCAGCTGCCTGCAGGGGCGCCTGATGCGGTATTTTCTCCTTACGCATCTGTGCGGTATTTCACACCGCA
TA
[95 nt withheld, positions 3643-3737]
T
[46 nt withheld, positions 3739-3784]
C
[141 nt withheld, positions 3786-3926]
CCTTTGACGTTGGAGTCCACGTTCTTT
[37 nt withheld, positions 3954-3990]
ACTCTATCTCGGGCTATTCTTTTGATTTATAAGGGATTTTGCCGATTTCGGTCTATTGGTTAAAAAATGA
GCTGATTTAACAAAAATTTAACGCGAATTTTAACAAAATATTAACGTTTACAATTTTATGGTGCACTCTC
AGTACAATCTGCTCTGATGCCGCATAGTTAAGCCAGCCCCGACACCCGCCAACACCCGCTGACGCGCCCT
GACGGGCTTGTCTGCTCCCGGCATCCGCTTACAGACAAGCTGTGACCGTCTCCGGGAGCTGCATGTGTCA
GAGGTTTTCACCGTCATCACCGAAACGCGCGAGACGAAAGGGCCTCGTGATACGCCTATTTTTATAGGTT
AATGTCATGATAATAATGGTTTCTTAGACGTCAGGTGGCACTTTTCGGGGAAATGTGCGCGGAACCCCTA
TTTGTTTATTTTTCTAAATACATTCAAATATGTATCCGCTCATGAGACAATAACCCTGATAAATGCTTCA
ATAATATTGAAAAAGGAAGAGTATGAGTATTCAACATTTCCGTGTCGCCCTTATTCCCTTTTTTGCGGCA
TTTTGCCTTCCTGTTTTTGCTCACCCAGAAACGCTGGTGAAAGTAAAAGATGCTGAAGATCAGTTGGGTG
CACGAGTGGGTTACATCGAACTGGATCTCAACAGCGGTAAGATCCTTGAGAGTTTTCGCCCCGAAGAACG
TTTTCCAATGATGAGCACTTTTAAAGTTCTGCTATGTGGCGCGGTATTATCCCGTATTGACGCCGGGCAA
GAGCAACTCGGTCGCCGCATACACTATTCTCAGAATGACTTGGTTGAGTACTCACCAGTCACAGAAAAGC
ATCTTACGGATGGCATGACAGTAAGAGAATTATGCAGTGCTGCCATAACCATGAGTGATAACACTGCGGC
CAACTTACTTCTGACAACGATCGGAGGACCGAAGGAGCTAACCGCTTTTTTGCACAACATGGGGGATCAT
GTAACTCGCCTTGATCGTTGGGAACCGGAGCTGAATGAAGCCATACCAAACGACGAGCGTGACACCACGA
TGCCTGTAGCAATGGCAACAACGTTGCGCAAACTATTAACTGGCGAACTACTTACTCTAGCTTCCCGGCA
ACAATTAATAGACTGGATGGAGGCGGATAAAGTTGCAGGACCACTTCTGCGCTCGGCCCTTCCGGCTGGC
TGGTTTATTGCTGATAAATCTGGAGCCGGTGAGCGTGGGTCTCGCGGTATCATTGCAGCACTGGGGCCAG
ATGGTAAGCCCTCCCGTATCGTAGTTATCTACACGACGGGGAGTCAGGCAACTATGGATGAACGAAATAG
ACAGATCGCTGAGATAGGTGCCTCACTGATTAAGCATTGGTAACTGTCAGACCAAGTTTACTCATATATA
CTTTAGATTGATTTAAAACTTCATTTTTAATTTAAAAGGATCTAGGTGAAGATCCTTTTTGATAATCTCA
TGACCAAAATCCCTTAACGTGAGTTTTCGTTCCACTGAGCGTCAGACCCCGTAGAAAAGATCAAAGGATC
TTCTTGAGATCCTTTTTTTCTGCGCGTAATCTGCTGCTTGCAAACAAAAAAACCACCGCTACCAGCGGTG
GTTTGTTTGCCGGATCAAGAGCTACCAACTCTTTTTCCGAAGGTAACTGGCTTCAGCAGAGCGCAGATAC
CAAATACTGTTCTTCTAGTGTAGCCGTAGTTAGGCCACCACTTCAAGAACTCTGTAGCACCGCCTACATA
CCTCGCTCTGCTAATCCTGTTACCAGTGGCTGCTGCCAGTGGCGATAAGTCGTGTCTTACCGGGTTGGAC
TCAAGACGATAGTTACCGGATAAGGCGCAGCGGTCGGGCTGAACGGGGGGTTCGTGCACACAGCCCAGCT
TGGAGCGAACGACCTACACCGAACTGAGATACCTACAGCGTGAGCTATGAGAAAGCGCCACGCTTCCCGA
AGGGAGAAAGGCGGACAGGTATCCGGTAAGCGGCAGGGTCGGAACAGGAGAGCGCACGAGGGAGCTTCCA
GGGGGAAACGCCTGGTATCTTTATAGTCCTGTCGGGTTTCGCCACCTCTGACTTGAGCGTCGATTTTTGT
GATGCTCGTCAGGGGGGCGGAGCCTATGGAAAAACGCCAGCAACGCGGCCTTTTTACGGTTCCTGGCCTT
TTGCTGGCCTTTTGCTCACATGT
